Addgene plasmid #170350: Epac-S-H189
Purpose: mT2Del_EPACdDEPCD_Q270E_tdBlackcp173Ven(ST) biosensor to measure realtime changes in FRET reflecting fluctuations in cAMP levels in living cells.
Depositing lab: Kees Jalink. Depositing organization: Netherlands Cancer Institute. Publication: Fourth-generation epac-based FRET sensors for cAMP feature exceptional brightness, photostability and dynamic range: characterization of dedicated sensors for FLIM, for ratiometry and with high affinity. Klarenbeek J, Goedhart J, van Batenburg A, Groenewald D, Jalink K. PLoS One. 2015 Apr 14;10(4):e0122513. doi: 10.1371/journal.pone.0122513. eCollection 2015. PubMed 25875503.
Backbone
  Vector backbone: pcDNA3
  Backbone size w/o insert (bp): 5500
  Vector type: Mammalian Expression
  Selectable markers: Neomycin (select with G418)
Growth in bacteria
  Bacterial resistance: Ampicillin, 100 μg/mL
  Growth temperature: 37°C
  Growth strain: DH5alpha
  Copy number: High Copy
Gene/Insert
  Gene/Insert name: mT2Del_EPACdDEPCD_Q270E_tdBlackcp173Ven(ST)
  Species: H. sapiens (human)
  Mutation: Deletion of DEP domain, Catalytically dead T781A & F782A, increased affinity for cAMP Q270E
  Entrez Gene: RAPGEF3 (a.k.a. CAMP-GEFI, EPAC, EPAC1, HSU79275, bcm910)
  Promoter: CMV
  Cloning method: Restriction Enzyme; 5′ cloning site Unknown (unknown if destroyed)
Terms and licenses: Academic/Nonprofit Terms; Industry Terms: Not Available to Industry
How to cite: Epac-S-H189 was a gift from Kees Jalink (Addgene plasmid # 170350 ; http://n2t.net/addgene:170350 ; RRID:Addgene_170350)
