[The description below was written by a language model from this plasmid's Addgene catalogue record and pLannotate feature annotations shown in this document.]
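Description:
Epac-S-H189 is a mammalian expression plasmid built on the pcDNA3 backbone that encodes a single-chain, Epac-based FRET biosensor for monitoring cAMP dynamics in living cells. The sequenced record is about 9.8 kb. In bacteria it is maintained at high copy through a ColE1/pUC-type origin and selected with ampicillin via the β-lactamase gene; an f1 origin is also present. For mammalian cells, an SV40 early promoter drives a neomycin phosphotransferase cassette with an SV40 polyadenylation signal, allowing G418 selection of stable lines.

The sensor open reading frame is transcribed from the CMV immediate-early enhancer/promoter and terminated by the bovine growth hormone poly(A) signal, with T7 and SP6 phage promoters flanking the insert as is typical of pcDNA3. The fusion begins with a cyan fluorescent donor, named in the record as a truncated mTurquoise2 (mT2Del; the automated annotation matches it to a related Aequorea cyan variant). This is followed by a fragment of human RAPGEF3 (EPAC1) lacking the DEP domain, rendered catalytically dead by T781A and F782A, and carrying Q270E to raise cAMP affinity. The acceptor is a tandem pair of circularly permuted cp173Venus units; the "Black" in the insert name suggests a dark, non-emitting acceptor variant, though the record does not detail the changes involved. cAMP binding to the Epac moiety alters its conformation and thereby the energy transfer between donor and acceptor, so fluctuations in cAMP are read out in real time as FRET changes. The associated publication describes fourth-generation sensors tailored for FLIM, ratiometry and high affinity. A short fragment annotated as HIV-1 LTR near the CMV promoter is probably an incidental sequence match.
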