Features (pLannotate 1.2.2; 24 found; start..end, strand, type, name):
     34..747     +  CDS            W1C: W1C is a basic (constitutively fluorescent) cyan fluorescent protein published in 1998, derived from Aequorea victoria.
    718..2919    +  CDS            RAPGEF3 (fragment): RPGF3_HUMAN - Also known as CGEF1, EPAC, EPAC1. Experimental evidence at protein level: Swiss-Prot protein existence level 1. Guanine nucleotide exchange factor (GEF) for RAP1A and RAP2A small GTPases that is activated by binding cAMP. Through simultaneous binding of PDE3B to RAPGEF3 and PIK3R6 is assembled in a signaling complex in which it activates the PI3K gamma complex and which is involved in angiogenesis. Plays a role in the modulation of the cAMP- induced dynamic control of endothelial barrier function through a pathway that is independent on Rho-mediated signaling. Required for the ac
   2932..3666    +  CDS            cp173Venus: circularly permuted form of the Venus yellow fluorescent protein (Nagai et al., 2004) efficient FRET acceptor for CFP
   3724..4458    +  CDS            cp173Venus: circularly permuted form of the Venus yellow fluorescent protein (Nagai et al., 2004) efficient FRET acceptor for CFP
   4510..4528    -  promoter       SP6 promoter: promoter for bacteriophage SP6 RNA polymerase
   4554..4778    +  polyA_signal   bGH poly(A) signal: bovine growth hormone polyadenylation signal
   4782..4803    +  promoter       SV40 promoter (fragment): SV40 enhancer and early promoter
   4824..5252    +  rep_origin     f1 ori (sequence partly withheld): f1 bacteriophage origin of replication; arrow indicates direction of (+) strand synthesis
   5266..5595    +  promoter       SV40 promoter: SV40 enhancer and early promoter
   5662..6453    +  CDS            neo: KKA2_KLEPN - Also known as kan, nptII. Experimental evidence at protein level: Swiss-Prot protein existence level 1. Resistance to kanamycin, neomycin, paromomycin, ribostamycin, butirosin and gentamicin B. From Klebsiella pneumoniae.
   6477..6635    +  CDS            ble (fragment): BLE_KLEPN - Experimental evidence at protein level: Swiss-Prot protein existence level 1. Binding protein with a strong affinity to the bleomycin family of antibiotics. Binds to CL990; an antimitotic-antibiotic compound. From Klebsiella pneumoniae.
   6630..6751    +  polyA_signal   SV40 poly(A) signal: SV40 polyadenylation signal
   6824..6840    -  protein_bind   lac operator: The lac repressor binds to the lac operator to inhibit transcription in E. coli. This inhibition can be relieved by adding lactose or isopropyl-β-D-thiogalactopyranoside (IPTG). lac repressor encoded by lacI
   6848..6878    -  promoter       lac promoter: promoter for the E. coli lac operon
   6893..6914    -  protein_bind   CAP binding site: CAP binding activates transcription in the presence of cAMP. E. coli catabolite activator protein
   6927..7019    -  CDS            lacI (fragment): lac repressor; lacI; The lac repressor binds to the lac operator to inhibit transcription in E. coli. This inhibition can be relieved by adding lactose or isopropyl-β-D-thiogalactopyranoside (IPTG).
   7202..7790    -  rep_origin     ori: high-copy-number ColE1/pMB1/pBR322/pUC origin of replication
   7961..8821    -  CDS            AmpR: β-lactamase; bla; confers resistance to ampicillin, carbenicillin, and related antibiotics
   8822..8926    -  promoter       AmpR promoter: bla
   8985..9037    -  misc_feature   bom (fragment): basis of mobility region from pBR322
   9192..9571    +  enhancer       CMV enhancer: human cytomegalovirus immediate early enhancer
   9572..9775    +  promoter       CMV promoter: human cytomegalovirus (CMV) immediate early promoter
   9771..9804    +  LTR            5' LTR (truncated) (fragment): truncated 5' long terminal repeat (LTR) from HIV-1
   9820..9838    +  promoter       T7 promoter: promoter for bacteriophage T7 RNA polymerase
>Addgene plasmid #170350 | Epac-S-H189 | addgene full sequence | sequence record 336138 | Addgene NGS Result
AAGCTTGCCGCCACCATGGCGGCCGCAATGGTGAGCAAGGGCGAGGAGCTGTTCACCGGGGTGGTGCCCA
TCCTGGTCGAGCTGGACGGCGACGTAAACGGCCACAAGTTCAGCGTGTCCGGCGAGGGCGAGGGCGATGC
CACCTACGGCAAGCTGACCCTGAAGTTCATCTGCACCACCGGCAAGCTGCCCGTGCCCTGGCCCACCCTC
GTGACCACCCTGTCCTGGGGCGTGCAGTGCTTCGCCCGCTACCCCGACCACATGAAGCAGCACGACTTCT
TCAAGTCCGCCATGCCCGAAGGCTACGTCCAGGAGCGCACCATCTTCTTCAAGGACGACGGCAACTACAA
GACCCGCGCCGAGGTGAAGTTCGAGGGCGACACCCTGGTGAACCGCATCGAGCTGAAGGGCATCGACTTC
AAGGAGGACGGCAACATCCTGGGGCACAAGCTGGAGTACAACTACTTTAGCGACAACGTCTATATCACCG
CCGACAAGCAGAAGAACGGCATCAAGGCCAACTTCAAGATCCGCCACAACATCGAGGACGGCGGCGTGCA
GCTCGCCGACCACTACCAGCAGAACACCCCCATCGGCGACGGCCCCGTGCTGCTGCCCGACAACCACTAC
CTGAGCACCCAGTCCAAGCTGAGCAAAGACCCCAACGAGAAGCGCGATCACATGGTCCTGCTGGAGTTCG
TGACCGCCGCCCGATATCAGCCCGTGGGAACTCATGAGATGGAGGAGGAGTTGGCCGAAGCTGTGGCCCT
GCTCTCCCAGCGGGGGCCTGACGCCCTGCTCACTGTGGCACTTCGAAAGCCCCCAGGTCAGCGCACGGAT
GAAGAGCTGGACCTCATCTTTGAGGAGCTGCTGCACATCAAGGCTGTGGCCCACCTCTCCAACTCGGTGA
AGCGAGAATTAGCGGCTGTTCTGCTCTTTGAACCACACAGCAAGGCAGGGACCGTGTTGTTCAGCCAGGG
GGACAAGGGCACTTCGTGGTACATTATCTGGAAGGGATCTGTCAACGTGGTGACCCATGGCAAGGGGCTG
GTCACCACCCTGCATGAGGGAGATGATTTTGGAGAGCTGGCTCTGGTGAATGATGCACCCCGGGCAGCCA
CCATCATCCTGCGAGAAGACAACTGTCATTTCCTGCGTGTGGACAAGCAGGACTTCAACCGTATCATCAA
GGATGTGGAGGCAAAGACCATGCGGCTGGAAGAACATGGCAAAGTGGTGCTGGTGCTGGAGAGAGCCTCT
CAGGGCGCCGGCCCTTCCCGACCCCCAACCCCAGGCAGGAACCGGTATACAGTGATGTCTGGCACCCCAG
AGAAGATCCTAGAGCTTCTGTTGGAGGCCATGGGACCAGATTCCAGTGCTCATGACCCAACAGAGACATT
CCTCAGCGACTTCCTCCTGACCCACAGGGTCTTCATGCCCAGCGCCCAACTCTGCGCTGCCCTTCTGCAC
CACTTCCATGTGGAGCCTGCGGGTGGCAGCGAGCAGGAGCGCAGCACCTACGTCTGCAACAAGAGGCAGC
AGATCTTGCGGCTGGTCAGCCAGTGGGTGGCCCTGTATGGCTCCATGCTCCACACTGACCCTGTGGCCAC
CAGCTTCCTCCAGAAACTCTCAGACCTGGTGGGCAGGGACACCCGACTCAGCAACCTGCTGAGGGAGCAG
TGGCCAGAGAGGCGGCGATGCCACAGGTTGGAGAATGGCTGTGGGAATGCATCTCCTCAGATGAAGGCCC
GGAACTTGCCTGTTTGGCTCCCCAACCAGGACGAGCCCCTTCCTGGCAGCAGCTGTGCCATCCAAGTTGG
GGATAAAGTCCCCTATGACATCTGCCGGCCAGACCACTCAGTGTTGACCCTGCAGCTGCCTGTGACAGCC
TCCGTGAGAGAGGTGATGGCAGCGTTGGCCCAGGAGGATGGCTGGACCAAGGGGCAGGTGCTGGTGAAGG
TCAATTCTGCAGGTGATGCCATTGGCCTGCAGCCAGATGCCCGTGGTGTGGCCACATCTCTGGGGCTCAA
TGAGCGTCTCTTTGTTGTCAACCCACAGGAAGCGCATGAGCTGATCCCACACCCTGACCAGCTGGGGCCC
ACTGTGGGCTCTGCTGAGGGGCTGGACCTGGTGAGTGCCAAGGACCTGGCAGGCCAGCTGACGGACCACG
ACTGGAGCCTCTTCAACAGTATCCACCAGGTGGAGCTGATCCACTATGTGCTGGGCCCCCAGCATCTGCG
GGATGTCACCACCGCCAACCTGGAGCGCTTCATGCGCCGCTTCAATGAGCTGCAGTACTGGGTGGCCACC
GAGCTGTGTCTCTGCCCCGTGCCCGGCCCCCGGGCCCAGCTGCTCAGGAAGTTCATTAAGCTGGCGGCCC
ACCTCAAGGAGCAGAAGAATCTCAATTCCTTCTTTGCCGTCATGTTTGGCCTCAGCAACTCGGCCATCAG
CCGCCTAGCCCACACCTGGGAGCGGCTGCCCCACAAAGTCCGGAAGCTGTACTCCGCCCTCGAGAGGCTG
CTGGATCCCTCATGGAACCACCGGGTATACCGACTGGCCCTCGCCAAGCTCTCCCCTCCTGTCATCCCCT
TCATGCCCCTTCTTCTCAAAGACATGGCCGCCATTCATGAGGGAAACCACACACTAGTGGAGAATCTCAT
CAACTTTGAGAAGATGAGAATGATGGCCAGAGCCGCGCGGATGCTGCACCACTGCCGAAGCCACAACCCT
GTGCCTCTCTCACCACTCAGAAGCCGAGTTTCCCACCTCCACGAGGACAGCCAGGTGGCGAGGATTTCCA
CATGCTCGGAGCAGTCCCTGAGCACCCGGAGTCCAGCCAGCACCTGGGCTTATGTCCAGCAGCTGAAGGT
CATTGACAACCAGCGGGAACTCTCCCGCCTCTCCCGAGAGCTGGAGCCAGCTAGCGAGCTCATGGACGGC
GGCGTGCAGCTCGCCGACCACTACCAGCAGAACACCCCCATCGGCGACGGCCCCGTGCTGCTGCCCGACA
ACCACTACCTGAGCTACCAGTCCGCCCTGAGCAAAGACCCCAACGAGAAGCGCGATCACATGGTCCTGCT
GGAGTTCGTGACCGCCGCCGGGATCACTCTCGGCATGGACGAGCTGTACAAGGGTGGCAGCGGTGGCATG
GTGAGCAAGGGCGAGGAGCTGTTCACCGGGGTGGTGCCCATCCTGGTCGAGCTGGACGGCGACGTAAACG
GCCACAAGTTCAGCGTGTCCGGCGAGGGCGAGGGCGATGCCACCTACGGCAAGCTGACCCTGAAGCTGAT
CTGCACCACCGGCAAGCTGCCCGTGCCCTGGCCCACCCTCGTGACCACCCTGGGCTACGGCCTGCAGTGC
TTCGCCCGCTACCCCGACCACATGAAGCAGCACGACTTCTTCAAGTCCGCCATGCCCGAAGGCTACGTCC
AGGAGCGCACCATCTTCTTCAAGGACGACGGCAACTACAAGACCCGCGCCGAGGTGAAGTTCGAGGGCGA
CACCCTGGTGAACCGCATCGAGCTGAAGGGCATCGACTTCAAGGAGGACGGCAACATCCTGGGGCACAAG
CTGGAGTACAACTGGAACAGCCACAACGTCTATATCACCGCCGACAAGCAGAAGAACGGCATCAAGGCCA
ACTTCAAGATCCGCCACAACATCGAGCCGAATTTTGTCTTCCTGATCGGCGCCGCAGGAATACTCTTCGT
ATCTAGCGAGCTCATGGACGGCGGCGTGCAGCTCGCCGACCACTACCAGCAGAACACCCCCATCGGCGAC
GGCCCCGTGCTGCTGCCCGACAACCACTACCTGAGCTACCAGTCCGCCCTGAGCAAAGACCCCAACGAGA
AGCGCGATCACATGGTCCTGCTGGAGTTCGTGACCGCCGCCGGGATCACTCTCGGCATGGACGAGCTGTA
CAAGGGTGGCAGCGGTGGCATGGTGAGCAAGGGCGAGGAGCTGTTCACCGGGGTGGTGCCCATCCTGGTC
GAGCTGGACGGCGACGTAAACGGCCACAAGTTCAGCGTGTCCGGCGAGGGCGAGGGCGATGCCACCTACG
GCAAGCTGACCCTGAAGCTGATCTGCACCACCGGCAAGCTGCCCGTGCCCTGGCCCACCCTCGTGACCAC
CCTGGGCTACGGCCTGCAGTGCTTCGCCCGCTACCCCGACCACATGAAGCAGCACGACTTCTTCAAGTCC
GCCATGCCCGAAGGCTACGTCCAGGAGCGCACCATCTTCTTCAAGGACGACGGCAACTACAAGACCCGCG
CCGAGGTGAAGTTCGAGGGCGACACCCTGGTGAACCGCATCGAGCTGAAGGGCATCGACTTCAAGGAGGA
CGGCAACATCCTGGGGCACAAGCTGGAGTACAACTGGAACAGCCACAACGTCTATATCACCGCCGACAAG
CAGAAGAACGGCATCAAGGCCAACTTCAAGATCCGCCACAACATCGAGCCGAATTCCCTCGAGGTTAACG
CGGCGCGCCTCTAATCTAGAGGGCCCTATTCTATAGTGTCACCTAAATGCTAGAGCTCGCTGATCAGCCT
CGACTGTGCCTTCTAGTTGCCAGCCATCTGTTGTTTGCCCCTCCCCCGTGCCTTCCTTGACCCTGGAAGG
TGCCACTCCCACTGTCCTTTCCTAATAAAATGAGGAAATTGCATCGCATTGTCTGAGTAGGTGTCATTCT
ATTCTGGGGGGTGGGGTGGGGCAGGACAGCAAGGGGGAGGATTGGGAAGACAATAGCAGGCATGCTGGGG
ATGCGGTGGGCTCTATGGCTTCTGAGGCGGAAAGAACCAGCTGGGGCTCTAGGGGGTATCCCC
[124 nt withheld, positions 4824-4947]
C
[91 nt withheld, positions 4949-5039]
A
[49 nt withheld, positions 5041-5089]
CCTTTGACGTTGGAGTCCACGTTCTTT
[37 nt withheld, positions 5117-5153]
ACCCTATCTCGGTCTATTCTTTTGATTTATAAGGGATTTTGCCGATTTCGGCCTATTGGTTAAAAAATGA
GCTGATTTAACAAAAATTTAACGCGAATTAATTCTGTGGAATGTGTGTCAGTTAGGGTGTGGAAAGTCCC
CAGGCTCCCCAGCAGGCAGAAGTATGCAAAGCATGCATCTCAATTAGTCAGCAACCAGGTGTGGAAAGTC
CCCAGGCTCCCCAGCAGGCAGAAGTATGCAAAGCATGCATCTCAATTAGTCAGCAACCATAGTCCCGCCC
CTAACTCCGCCCATCCCGCCCCTAACTCCGCCCAGTTCCGCCCATTCTCCGCCCCATGGCTGACTAATTT
TTTTTATTTATGCAGAGGCCGAGGCCGCCTCTGCCTCTGAGCTATTCCAGAAGTAGTGAGGAGGCTTTTT
TGGAGGCCTAGGCTTTTGCAAAAAGCTCCCGGGAGCTTGTATATCCATTTTCGGATCTGATCAAGAGACA
GGATGAGGATCGTTTCGCATGATTGAACAAGATGGATTGCACGCAGGTTCTCCGGCCGCTTGGGTGGAGA
GGCTATTCGGCTATGACTGGGCACAACAGACAATCGGCTGCTCTGATGCCGCCGTGTTCCGGCTGTCAGC
GCAGGGGCGCCCGGTTCTTTTTGTCAAGACCGACCTGTCCGGTGCCCTGAATGAACTGCAGGACGAGGCA
GCGCGGCTATCGTGGCTGGCCACGACGGGCGTTCCTTGCGCAGCTGTGCTCGACGTTGTCACTGAAGCGG
GAAGGGACTGGCTGCTATTGGGCGAAGTGCCGGGGCAGGATCTCCTGTCATCTCACCTTGCTCCTGCCGA
GAAAGTATCCATCATGGCTGATGCAATGCGGCGGCTGCATACGCTTGATCCGGCTACCTGCCCATTCGAC
CACCAAGCGAAACATCGCATCGAGCGAGCACGTACTCGGATGGAAGCCGGTCTTGTCGATCAGGATGATC
TGGACGAAGAGCATCAGGGGCTCGCGCCAGCCGAACTGTTCGCCAGGCTCAAGGCGCGCATGCCCGACGG
CGAGGATCTCGTCGTGACCCATGGCGATGCCTGCTTGCCGAATATCATGGTGGAAAATGGCCGCTTTTCT
GGATTCATCGACTGTGGCCGGCTGGGTGTGGCGGACCGCTATCAGGACATAGCGTTGGCTACCCGTGATA
TTGCTGAAGAGCTTGGCGGCGAATGGGCTGACCGCTTCCTCGTGCTTTACGGTATCGCCGCTCCCGATTC
GCAGCGCATCGCCTTCTATCGCCTTCTTGACGAGTTCTTCTGAGCGGGACTCTGGGGTTCGAAATGACCG
ACCAAGCGACGCCCAACCTGCCATCACGAGATTTCGATTCCACCGCCGCCTTCTATGAAAGGTTGGGCTT
CGGAATCGTTTTCCGGGACGCCGGCTGGATGATCCTCCAGCGCGGGGATCTCATGCTGGAGTTCTTCGCC
CACCCCAACTTGTTTATTGCAGCTTATAATGGTTACAAATAAAGCAATAGCATCACAAATTTCACAAATA
AAGCATTTTTTTCACTGCATTCTAGTTGTGGTTTGTCCAAACTCATCAATGTATCTTATCATGTCTGTAT
ACCGTCGACCTCTAGCTAGAGCTTGGCGTAATCATGGTCATAGCTGTTTCCTGTGTGAAATTGTTATCCG
CTCACAATTCCACACAACATACGAGCCGGAAGCATAAAGTGTAAAGCCTGGGGTGCCTAATGAGTGAGCT
AACTCACATTAATTGCGTTGCGCTCACTGCCCGCTTTCCAGTCGGGAAACCTGTCGTGCCAGCTGCATTA
ATGAATCGGCCAACGCGCGGGGAGAGGCGGTTTGCGTATTGGGCGCTCTTCCGCTTCCTCGCTCACTGAC
TCGCTGCGCTCGGTCGTTCGGCTGCGGCGAGCGGTATCAGCTCACTCAAAGGCGGTAATACGGTTATCCA
CAGAATCAGGGGATAACGCAGGAAAGAACATGTGAGCAAAAGGCCAGCAAAAGGCCAGGAACCGTAAAAA
GGCCGCGTTGCTGGCGTTTTTCCATAGGCTCCGCCCCCCTGACGAGCATCACAAAAATCGACGCTCAAGT
CAGAGGTGGCGAAACCCGACAGGACTATAAAGATACCAGGCGTTTCCCCCTGGAAGCTCCCTCGTGCGCT
CTCCTGTTCCGACCCTGCCGCTTACCGGATACCTGTCCGCCTTTCTCCCTTCGGGAAGCGTGGCGCTTTC
TCATAGCTCACGCTGTAGGTATCTCAGTTCGGTGTAGGTCGTTCGCTCCAAGCTGGGCTGTGTGCACGAA
CCCCCCGTTCAGCCCGACCGCTGCGCCTTATCCGGTAACTATCGTCTTGAGTCCAACCCGGTAAGACACG
ACTTATCGCCACTGGCAGCAGCCACTGGTAACAGGATTAGCAGAGCGAGGTATGTAGGCGGTGCTACAGA
GTTCTTGAAGTGGTGGCCTAACTACGGCTACACTAGAAGAACAGTATTTGGTATCTGCGCTCTGCTGAAG
CCAGTTACCTTCGGAAAAAGAGTTGGTAGCTCTTGATCCGGCAAACAAACCACCGCTGGTAGCGGTGGTT
TTTTTGTTTGCAAGCAGCAGATTACGCGCAGAAAAAAAGGATCTCAAGAAGATCCTTTGATCTTTTCTAC
GGGGTCTGACGCTCAGTGGAACGAAAACTCACGTTAAGGGATTTTGGTCATGAGATTATCAAAAAGGATC
TTCACCTAGATCCTTTTAAATTAAAAATGAAGTTTTAAATCAATCTAAAGTATATATGAGTAAACTTGGT
CTGACAGTTACCAATGCTTAATCAGTGAGGCACCTATCTCAGCGATCTGTCTATTTCGTTCATCCATAGT
TGCCTGACTCCCCGTCGTGTAGATAACTACGATACGGGAGGGCTTACCATCTGGCCCCAGTGCTGCAATG
ATACCGCGAGACCCACGCTCACCGGCTCCAGATTTATCAGCAATAAACCAGCCAGCCGGAAGGGCCGAGC
GCAGAAGTGGTCCTGCAACTTTATCCGCCTCCATCCAGTCTATTAATTGTTGCCGGGAAGCTAGAGTAAG
TAGTTCGCCAGTTAATAGTTTGCGCAACGTTGTTGCCATTGCTACAGGCATCGTGGTGTCACGCTCGTCG
TTTGGTATGGCTTCATTCAGCTCCGGTTCCCAACGATCAAGGCGAGTTACATGATCCCCCATGTTGTGCA
AAAAAGCGGTTAGCTCCTTCGGTCCTCCGATCGTTGTCAGAAGTAAGTTGGCCGCAGTGTTATCACTCAT
GGTTATGGCAGCACTGCATAATTCTCTTACTGTCATGCCATCCGTAAGATGCTTTTCTGTGACTGGTGAG
TACTCAACCAAGTCATTCTGAGAATAGTGTATGCGGCGACCGAGTTGCTCTTGCCCGGCGTCAATACGGG
ATAATACCGCGCCACATAGCAGAACTTTAAAAGTGCTCATCATTGGAAAACGTTCTTCGGGGCGAAAACT
CTCAAGGATCTTACCGCTGTTGAGATCCAGTTCGATGTAACCCACTCGTGCACCCAACTGATCTTCAGCA
TCTTTTACTTTCACCAGCGTTTCTGGGTGAGCAAAAACAGGAAGGCAAAATGCCGCAAAAAAGGGAATAA
GGGCGACACGGAAATGTTGAATACTCATACTCTTCCTTTTTCAATATTATTGAAGCATTTATCAGGGTTA
TTGTCTCATGAGCGGATACATATTTGAATGTATTTAGAAAAATAAACAAATAGGGGTTCCGCGCACATTT
CCCCGAAAAGTGCCACCTGACGTCGACGGATCGGGAGATCTCCCGATCCCCTATGGTGCACTCTCAGTAC
AATCTGCTCTGATGCCGCATAGTTAAGCCAGTATCTGCTCCCTGCTTGTGTGTTGGAGGTCGCTGAGTAG
TGCGCGAGCAAAATTTAAGCTACAACAAGGCAAGGCTTGACCGACAATTGCATGAAGAATCTGCTTAGGG
TTAGGCGTTTTGCGCTGCTTCGCGATGTACGGGCCAGATATACGCGTTGACATTGATTATTGACTAGTTA
TTAATAGTAATCAATTACGGGGTCATTAGTTCATAGCCCATATATGGAGTTCCGCGTTACATAACTTACG
GTAAATGGCCCGCCTGGCTGACCGCCCAACGACCCCCGCCCATTGACGTCAATAATGACGTATGTTCCCA
TAGTAACGCCAATAGGGACTTTCCATTGACGTCAATGGGTGGAGTATTTACGGTAAACTGCCCACTTGGC
AGTACATCAAGTGTATCATATGCCAAGTACGCCCCCTATTGACGTCAATGACGGTAAATGGCCCGCCTGG
CATTATGCCCAGTACATGACCTTATGGGACTTTCCTACTTGGCAGTACATCTACGTATTAGTCATCGCTA
TTACCATGGTGATGCGGTTTTGGCAGTACATCAATGGGCGTGGATAGCGGTTTGACTCACGGGGATTTCC
AAGTCTCCACCCCATTGACGTCAATGGGAGTTTGTTTTGGCACCAAAATCAACGGGACTTTCCAAAATGT
CGTAACAACTCCGCCCCATTGACGCAAATGGGCGGTAGGCGTGTACGGTGGGAGGTCTATATAAGCAGAG
CTCTCTGGCTAACTAGAGAACCCACTGCTTACTGGCTTATCGAAATTAATACGACTCACTATAGGGAGAC
CC
