>Addgene plasmid #170350 | Epac-S-H189 | depositor partial sequence | sequence record 330177 | ORF encoding Epac-S-H189
ATGGCGGCCGCAATGGTGAGCAAGGGCGAGGAGCTGTTCACCGGGGTGGTGCCCATCCTGGTCGAGCTGG
ACGGCGACGTAAACGGCCACAAGTTCAGCGTGTCCGGCGAGGGCGAGGGCGATGCCACCTACGGCAAGCT
GACCCTGAAGTTCATCTGCACCACCGGCAAGCTGCCCGTGCCCTGGCCCACCCTCGTGACCACCCTGTCC
TGGGGCGTGCAGTGCTTCGCCCGCTACCCCGACCACATGAAGCAGCACGACTTCTTCAAGTCCGCCATGC
CCGAAGGCTACGTCCAGGAGCGCACCATCTTCTTCAAGGACGACGGCAACTACAAGACCCGCGCCGAGGT
GAAGTTCGAGGGCGACACCCTGGTGAACCGCATCGAGCTGAAGGGCATCGACTTCAAGGAGGACGGCAAC
ATCCTGGGGCACAAGCTGGAGTACAACTACTTTAGCGACAACGTCTATATCACCGCCGACAAGCAGAAGA
ACGGCATCAAGGCCAACTTCAAGATCCGCCACAACATCGAGGACGGCGGCGTGCAGCTCGCCGACCACTA
CCAGCAGAACACCCCCATCGGCGACGGCCCCGTGCTGCTGCCCGACAACCACTACCTGAGCACCCAGTCC
AAGCTGAGCAAAGACCCCAACGAGAAGCGCGATCACATGGTCCTGCTGGAGTTCGTGACCGCCGCCCGAT
ATCAGCCCGTGGGAACTCATGAGATGGAGGAGGAGTTGGCCGAAGCTGTGGCCCTGCTCTCCCAGCGGGG
GCCTGACGCCCTGCTCACTGTGGCACTTCGAAAGCCCCCAGGTCAGCGCACGGATGAAGAGCTGGACCTC
ATCTTTGAGGAGCTGCTGCACATCAAGGCTGTGGCCCACCTCTCCAACTCGGTGAAGCGAGAATTAGCGG
CTGTTCTGCTCTTTGAACCACACAGCAAGGCAGGGACCGTGTTGTTCAGCCAGGGGGACAAGGGCACTTC
GTGGTACATTATCTGGAAGGGATCTGTCAACGTGGTGACCCATGGCAAGGGGCTGGTCACCACCCTGCAT
GAGGGAGATGATTTTGGAGAGCTGGCTCTGGTGAATGATGCACCCCGGGCAGCCACCATCATCCTGCGAG
AAGACAACTGTCATTTCCTGCGTGTGGACAAGCAGGACTTCAACCGTATCATCAAGGATGTGGAGGCAAA
GACCATGCGGCTGGAAGAACATGGCAAAGTGGTGCTGGTGCTGGAGAGAGCCTCTCAGGGCGCCGGCCCT
TCCCGACCCCCAACCCCAGGCAGGAACCGGTATACAGTGATGTCTGGCACCCCAGAGAAGATCCTAGAGC
TTCTGTTGGAGGCCATGGGACCAGATTCCAGTGCTCATGACCCAACAGAGACATTCCTCAGCGACTTCCT
CCTGACCCACAGGGTCTTCATGCCCAGCGCCCAACTCTGCGCTGCCCTTCTGCACCACTTCCATGTGGAG
CCTGCGGGTGGCAGCGAGCAGGAGCGCAGCACCTACGTCTGCAACAAGAGGCAGCAGATCTTGCGGCTGG
TCAGCCAGTGGGTGGCCCTGTATGGCTCCATGCTCCACACTGACCCTGTGGCCACCAGCTTCCTCCAGAA
ACTCTCAGACCTGGTGGGCAGGGACACCCGACTCAGCAACCTGCTGAGGGAGCAGTGGCCAGAGAGGCGG
CGATGCCACAGGTTGGAGAATGGCTGTGGGAATGCATCTCCTCAGATGAAGGCCCGGAACTTGCCTGTTT
GGCTCCCCAACCAGGACGAGCCCCTTCCTGGCAGCAGCTGTGCCATCCAAGTTGGGGATAAAGTCCCCTA
TGACATCTGCCGGCCAGACCACTCAGTGTTGACCCTGCAGCTGCCTGTGACAGCCTCCGTGAGAGAGGTG
ATGGCAGCGTTGGCCCAGGAGGATGGCTGGACCAAGGGGCAGGTGCTGGTGAAGGTCAATTCTGCAGGTG
ATGCCATTGGCCTGCAGCCAGATGCCCGTGGTGTGGCCACATCTCTGGGGCTCAATGAGCGTCTCTTTGT
TGTCAACCCACAGGAAGCGCATGAGCTGATCCCACACCCTGACCAGCTGGGGCCCACTGTGGGCTCTGCT
GAGGGGCTGGACCTGGTGAGTGCCAAGGACCTGGCAGGCCAGCTGACGGACCACGACTGGAGCCTCTTCA
ACAGTATCCACCAGGTGGAGCTGATCCACTATGTGCTGGGCCCCCAGCATCTGCGGGATGTCACCACCGC
CAACCTGGAGCGCTTCATGCGCCGCTTCAATGAGCTGCAGTACTGGGTGGCCACCGAGCTGTGTCTCTGC
CCCGTGCCCGGCCCCCGGGCCCAGCTGCTCAGGAAGTTCATTAAGCTGGCGGCCCACCTCAAGGAGCAGA
AGAATCTCAATTCCTTCTTTGCCGTCATGTTTGGCCTCAGCAACTCGGCCATCAGCCGCCTAGCCCACAC
CTGGGAGCGGCTGCCCCACAAAGTCCGGAAGCTGTACTCCGCCCTCGAGAGGCTGCTGGATCCCTCATGG
AACCACCGGGTATACCGACTGGCCCTCGCCAAGCTCTCCCCTCCTGTCATCCCCTTCATGCCCCTTCTTC
TCAAAGACATGGCCGCCATTCATGAGGGAAACCACACACTAGTGGAGAATCTCATCAACTTTGAGAAGAT
GAGAATGATGGCCAGAGCCGCGCGGATGCTGCACCACTGCCGAAGCCACAACCCTGTGCCTCTCTCACCA
CTCAGAAGCCGAGTTTCCCACCTCCACGAGGACAGCCAGGTGGCGAGGATTTCCACATGCTCGGAGCAGT
CCCTGAGCACCCGGAGTCCAGCCAGCACCTGGGCTTATGTCCAGCAGCTGAAGGTCATTGACAACCAGCG
GGAACTCTCCCGCCTCTCCCGAGAGCTGGAGCCAGCTAGCGAGCTCATGGACGGCGGCGTGCAGCTCGCC
GACCACTACCAGCAGAACACCCCCATCGGCGACGGCCCCGTGCTGCTGCCCGACAACCACTACCTGAGCT
ACCAGTCCGCCCTGAGCAAAGACCCCAACGAGAAGCGCGATCACATGGTCCTGCTGGAGTTCGTGACCGC
CGCCGGGATCACTCTCGGCATGGACGAGCTGTACAAGGGTGGCAGCGGTGGCATGGTGAGCAAGGGCGAG
GAGCTGTTCACCGGGGTGGTGCCCATCCTGGTCGAGCTGGACGGCGACGTAAACGGCCACAAGTTCAGCG
TGTCCGGCGAGGGCGAGGGCGATGCCACCTACGGCAAGCTGACCCTGAAGCTGATCTGCACCACCGGCAA
GCTGCCCGTGCCCTGGCCCACCCTCGTGACCACCCTGGGCTACGGCCTGCAGTGCTTCGCCCGCTACCCC
GACCACATGAAGCAGCACGACTTCTTCAAGTCCGCCATGCCCGAAGGCTACGTCCAGGAGCGCACCATCT
TCTTCAAGGACGACGGCAACTACAAGACCCGCGCCGAGGTGAAGTTCGAGGGCGACACCCTGGTGAACCG
CATCGAGCTGAAGGGCATCGACTTCAAGGAGGACGGCAACATCCTGGGGCACAAGCTGGAGTACAACTGG
AACAGCCACAACGTCTATATCACCGCCGACAAGCAGAAGAACGGCATCAAGGCCAACTTCAAGATCCGCC
ACAACATCGAGCCGAATTTTGTCTTCCTGATCGGCGCCGCAGGAATACTCTTCGTATCTAGCGAGCTCAT
GGACGGCGGCGTGCAGCTCGCCGACCACTACCAGCAGAACACCCCCATCGGCGACGGCCCCGTGCTGCTG
CCCGACAACCACTACCTGAGCTACCAGTCCGCCCTGAGCAAAGACCCCAACGAGAAGCGCGATCACATGG
TCCTGCTGGAGTTCGTGACCGCCGCCGGGATCACTCTCGGCATGGACGAGCTGTACAAGGGTGGCAGCGG
TGGCATGGTGAGCAAGGGCGAGGAGCTGTTCACCGGGGTGGTGCCCATCCTGGTCGAGCTGGACGGCGAC
GTAAACGGCCACAAGTTCAGCGTGTCCGGCGAGGGCGAGGGCGATGCCACCTACGGCAAGCTGACCCTGA
AGCTGATCTGCACCACCGGCAAGCTGCCCGTGCCCTGGCCCACCCTCGTGACCACCCTGGGCTACGGCCT
GCAGTGCTTCGCCCGCTACCCCGACCACATGAAGCAGCACGACTTCTTCAAGTCCGCCATGCCCGAAGGC
TACGTCCAGGAGCGCACCATCTTCTTCAAGGACGACGGCAACTACAAGACCCGCGCCGAGGTGAAGTTCG
AGGGCGACACCCTGGTGAACCGCATCGAGCTGAAGGGCATCGACTTCAAGGAGGACGGCAACATCCTGGG
GCACAAGCTGGAGTACAACTGGAACAGCCACAACGTCTATATCACCGCCGACAAGCAGAAGAACGGCATC
AAGGCCAACTTCAAGATCCGCCACAACATCGAGCCGAATTCCCTCGAGGTTAACGCGGCGCGCCTCTAA
